>Addgene plasmid #77621 | FASTKD5 gRNA (BRDN0001147085) | addgene full sequence | sequence record 188118 | Addgene Assembled Sequence
CCCGGGTGCAAAGATGGATAAAGTTTTAAACAGAGAGGAATCTTTGCAGCTAATGGACCTTCTAGGTCTT
GAAAGGAGTGGGAATTGGCTCCGGTGCCCGTCAGTGGGCAGAGCGCACATCGCCCACAGTCCCCGAGAAG
TTGGGGGGAGGGGTCGGCAATTGATCCGGTGCCTAGAGAAGGTGGCGCGGGGTAAACTGGGAAAGTGATG
TCGTGTACTGGCTCCGCCTTTTTCCCGAGGGTGGGGGAGAACCGTATATAAGTGCAGTAGTCGCCGTGAA
CGTTCTTTTTCGCAACGGGTTTGCCGCCAGAACACAGGTAAGTGCCGTGTGTGGTTCCCGCGGGCCTGGC
CTCTTTACGGGTTATGGCCCTTGCGTGCCTTGAATTACTTCCACCTGGCTGCAGTACGTGATTCTTGATC
CCGAGCTTCGGGTTGGAAGTGGGTGGGAGAGTTCGAGGCCTTGCGCTTAAGGAGCCCCTTCGCCTCGTGC
TTGAGTTGAGGCCTGGCCTGGGCGCTGGGGCCGCCGCGTGCGAATCTGGTGGCACCTTCGCGCCTGTCTC
GCTGCTTTCGATAAGTCTCTAGCCATTTAAAATTTTTGATGACCTGCTGCGACGCTTTTTTTCTGGCAAG
ATAGTCTTGTAAATGCGGGCCAAGATCTGCACACTGGTATTTCGGTTTTTGGGGCCGCGGGCGGCGACGG
GGCCCGTGCGTCCCAGCGCACATGTTCGGCGAGGCGGGGCCTGCGAGCGCGGCCACCGAGAATCGGACGG
GGGTAGTCTCAAGCTGGCCGGCCTGCTCTGGTGCCTGGCCTCGCGCCGCCGTGTATCGCCCCGCCCTGGG
CGGCAAGGCTGGCCCGGTCGGCACCAGTTGCGTGAGCGGAAAGATGGCCGCTTCCCGGCCCTGCTGCAGG
GAGCTCAAAATGGAGGACGCGGCGCTCGGGAGAGCGGGCGGGTGAGTCACCCACACAAAGGAAAAGGGCC
TTTCCGTCCTCAGCCGTCGCTTCATGTGACTCCACGGAGTACCGGGCGCCGTCCAGGCACCTCGATTAGT
TCTCGAGCTTTTGGAGTACGTCGTCTTTAGGTTGGGGGGAGGGGTTTTATGCGATGGAGTTTCCCCACAC
TGAGTGGGTGGAGACTGAAGTTAGGCCAGCTTGGCACTTGATGTAATTCTCCTTGGAATTTGCCCTTTTT
GAGTTTGGATCTTGGTTCATTCTCAAGCCTCAGACAGTGGTTCAAAGTTTTTTTCTTCCATTTCAGGTGT
CGTGACGTACGGCCACCATGACCGAGTACAAGCCCACGGTGCGCCTCGCCACCCGCGACGACGTCCCCAG
GGCCGTACGCACCCTCGCCGCCGCGTTCGCCGACTACCCCGCCACGCGCCACACCGTCGATCCGGACCGC
CACATCGAGCGGGTCACCGAGCTGCAAGAACTCTTCCTCACGCGCGTCGGGCTCGACATCGGCAAGGTGT
GGGTCGCGGACGACGGCGCCGCCGTGGCGGTCTGGACCACGCCGGAGAGCGTCGAAGCGGGGGCGGTGTT
CGCCGAGATCGGCCCGCGCATGGCCGAGTTGAGCGGTTCCCGGCTGGCCGCGCAGCAACAGATGGAAGGC
CTCCTGGCGCCGCACCGGCCCAAGGAGCCCGCGTGGTTCCTGGCCACCGTCGGAGTCTCGCCCGACCACC
AGGGCAAGGGTCTGGGCAGCGCCGTCGTGCTCCCCGGAGTGGAGGCGGCCGAGCGCGCCGGGGTGCCCGC
CTTCCTGGAGACCTCCGCGCCCCGCAACCTCCCCTTCTACGAGCGGCTCGGCTTCACCGTCACCGCCGAC
GTCGAGGTGCCCGAAGGACCGCGCACCTGGTGCATGACCCGCAAGCCCGGTGCCTGAACGCGTTAAGTCG
ACAATCAACCTCTGGATTACAAAATTTGTGAAAGATTGACTGGTATTCTTAACTATGTTGCTCCTTTTAC
GCTATGTGGATACGCTGCTTTAATGCCTTTGTATCATGCTATTGCTTCCCGTATGGCTTTCATTTTCTCC
TCCTTGTATAAATCCTGGTTGCTGTCTCTTTATGAGGAGTTGTGGCCCGTTGTCAGGCAACGTGGCGTGG
TGTGCACTGTGTTTGCTGACGCAACCCCCACTGGTTGGGGCATTGCCACCACCTGTCAGCTCCTTTCCGG
GACTTTCGCTTTCCCCCTCCCTATTGCCACGGCGGAACTCATCGCCGCCTGCCTTGCCCGCTGCTGGACA
GGGGCTCGGCTGTTGGGCACTGACAATTCCGTGGTGTTGTCGGGGAAATCATCGTCCTTTCCTTGGCTGC
TCGCCTGTGTTGCCACCTGGATTCTGCGCGGGACGTCCTTCTGCTACGTCCCTTCGGCCCTCAATCCAGC
GGACCTTCCTTCCCGCGGCCTGCTGCCGGCTCTGCGGCCTCTTCCGCGTCTTCGCCTTCGCCCTCAGACG
AGTCGGATCTCCCTTTGGGCCGCCTCCCCGCGTCGACTTTAAGACCAATGACTTACAAGGCAGCTGTAGA
TCTTAGCCACTTTTTAAAAGAAAAGGGGGGACTGGAAGGGCTAATTCACTCCCAACGAAGACAAGATCTG
CTTTTTGCTTGTACTGGGTCTCTCTGGTTAGACCAGATCTGAGCCTGGGAGCTCTCTGGCTAACTAGGGA
ACCCACTGCTTAAGCCTCAATAAAGCTTGCCTTGAGTGCTTCAAGTAGTGTGTGCCCGTCTGTTGTGTGA
CTCTGGTAACTAGAGATCCCTCAGACCCTTTTAGTCAGTGTGGAAAATCTCTAGCAGTACGTATAGTAGT
TCATGTCATCTTATTATTCAGTATTTATAACTTGCAAAGAAATGAATATCAGAGAGTGAGAGGAACTTGT
TTATTGCAGCTTATAATGGTTACAAATAAAGCAATAGCATCACAAATTTCACAAATAAAGCATTTTTTTC
ACTGCATTCTAGTTGTGGTTTGTCCAAACTCATCAATGTATCTTATCATGTCTGGCTCTAGCTATCCCGC
CCCTAACTCCGCCCATCCCGCCCCTAACTCCGCCCAGTTCCGCCCATTCTCCGCCCCATGGCTGACTAAT
TTTTTTTATTTATGCAGAGGCCGAGGCCGCCTCGGCCTCTGAGCTATTCCAGAAGTAGTGAGGAGGCTTT
TTTGGAGGCCTAGGGACGTACCCAATTCGCCCTATAGTGAGTCGTATTACGCGCGCTCACTGGCCGTCGT
TTTACAACGTCGTGACTGGGAAAACCCTGGCGTTACCCAACTTAATCGCCTTGCAGCACATCCCCCTTTC
GCCAGCTGGCGTAATAGCGAAGAGGCCCGCACCGATCGCCCTTCCCAACAGTTGCGCAGCCTGAATGGCG
AATGGG
[124 nt withheld, positions 3367-3490]
C
[91 nt withheld, positions 3492-3582]
A
[49 nt withheld, positions 3584-3632]
CCTTTGACGTTGGAGTCCACGTTCTTT
[37 nt withheld, positions 3660-3696]
ACCCTATCTCGGTCTATTCTTTTGATTTATAAGGGATTTTGCCGATTTCGGCCTATTGGTTAAAAAATGA
GCTGATTTAACAAAAATTTAACGCGAATTTTAACAAAATATTAACGCTTACAATTTAGGTGGCACTTTTC
GGGGAAATGTGCGCGGAACCCCTATTTGTTTATTTTTCTAAATACATTCAAATATGTATCCGCTCATGAG
ACAATAACCCTGATAAATGCTTCAATAATATTGAAAAAGGAAGAGTATGAGTATTCAACATTTCCGTGTC
GCCCTTATTCCCTTTTTTGCGGCATTTTGCCTTCCTGTTTTTGCTCACCCAGAAACGCTGGTGAAAGTAA
AAGATGCTGAAGATCAGTTGGGTGCACGAGTGGGTTACATCGAACTGGATCTCAACAGCGGTAAGATCCT
TGAGAGTTTTCGCCCCGAAGAACGTTTTCCAATGATGAGCACTTTTAAAGTTCTGCTATGTGGCGCGGTA
TTATCCCGTATTGACGCCGGGCAAGAGCAACTCGGTCGCCGCATACACTATTCTCAGAATGACTTGGTTG
AGTACTCACCAGTCACAGAAAAGCATCTTACGGATGGCATGACAGTAAGAGAATTATGCAGTGCTGCCAT
AACCATGAGTGATAACACTGCGGCCAACTTACTTCTGACAACGATCGGAGGACCGAAGGAGCTAACCGCT
TTTTTGCACAACATGGGGGATCATGTAACTCGCCTTGATCGTTGGGAACCGGAGCTGAATGAAGCCATAC
CAAACGACGAGCGTGACACCACGATGCCTGTAGCAATGGCAACAACGTTGCGCAAACTATTAACTGGCGA
ACTACTTACTCTAGCTTCCCGGCAACAATTAATAGACTGGATGGAGGCGGATAAAGTTGCAGGACCACTT
CTGCGCTCGGCCCTTCCGGCTGGCTGGTTTATTGCTGATAAATCTGGAGCCGGTGAGCGTGGGTCTCGCG
GTATCATTGCAGCACTGGGGCCAGATGGTAAGCCCTCCCGTATCGTAGTTATCTACACGACGGGGAGTCA
GGCAACTATGGATGAACGAAATAGACAGATCGCTGAGATAGGTGCCTCACTGATTAAGCATTGGTAACTG
TCAGACCAAGTTTACTCATATATACTTTAGATTGATTTAAAACTTCATTTTTAATTTAAAAGGATCTAGG
TGAAGATCCTTTTTGATAATCTCATGACCAAAATCCCTTAACGTGAGTTTTCGTTCCACTGAGCGTCAGA
CCCCGTAGAAAAGATCAAAGGATCTTCTTGAGATCCTTTTTTTCTGCGCGTAATCTGCTGCTTGCAAACA
AAAAAACCACCGCTACCAGCGGTGGTTTGTTTGCCGGATCAAGAGCTACCAACTCTTTTTCCGAAGGTAA
CTGGCTTCAGCAGAGCGCAGATACCAAATACTGTTCTTCTAGTGTAGCCGTAGTTAGGCCACCACTTCAA
GAACTCTGTAGCACCGCCTACATACCTCGCTCTGCTAATCCTGTTACCAGTGGCTGCTGCCAGTGGCGAT
AAGTCGTGTCTTACCGGGTTGGACTCAAGACGATAGTTACCGGATAAGGCGCAGCGGTCGGGCTGAACGG
GGGGTTCGTGCACACAGCCCAGCTTGGAGCGAACGACCTACACCGAACTGAGATACCTACAGCGTGAGCT
ATGAGAAAGCGCCACGCTTCCCGAAGGGAGAAAGGCGGACAGGTATCCGGTAAGCGGCAGGGTCGGAACA
GGAGAGCGCACGAGGGAGCTTCCAGGGGGAAACGCCTGGTATCTTTATAGTCCTGTCGGGTTTCGCCACC
TCTGACTTGAGCGTCGATTTTTGTGATGCTCGTCAGGGGGGCGGAGCCTATGGAAAAACGCCAGCAACGC
GGCCTTTTTACGGTTCCTGGCCTTTTGCTGGCCTTTTGCTCACATGTTCTTTCCTGCGTTATCCCCTGAT
TCTGTGGATAACCGTATTACCGCCTTTGAGTGAGCTGATACCGCTCGCCGCAGCCGAACGACCGAGCGCA
GCGAGTCAGTGAGCGAGGAAGCGGAAGAGCGCCCAATACGCAAACCGCCTCTCCCCGCGCGTTGGCCGAT
TCATTAATGCAGCTGGCACGACAGGTTTCCCGACTGGAAAGCGGGCAGTGAGCGCAACGCAATTAATGTG
AGTTAGCTCACTCATTAGGCACCCCAGGCTTTACACTTTATGCTTCCGGCTCGTATGTTGTGTGGAATTG
TGAGCGGATAACAATTTCACACAGGAAACAGCTATGACCATGATTACGCCAAGCGCGCAATTAACCCTCA
CTAAAGGGAACAAAAGCTGGAGCTGCAAGCTTAATGTAGTCTTATGCAATACTCTTGTAGTCTTGCAACA
TGGTAACGATGAGTTAGCAACATGCCTTACAAGGAGAGAAAAAGCACCGTGCATGCCGATTGGTGGAAGT
AAGGTGGTACGATCGTGCCTTATTAGGAAGGCAACAGACGGGTCTGACATGGATTGGACGAACCACTGAA
TTGCCGCATTGCAGAGATATTGTATTTAAGTGCCTAGCTCGATACATAAACGGGTCTCTCTGGTTAGACC
AGATCTGAGCCTGGGAGCTCTCTGGCTAACTAGGGAACCCACTGCTTAAGCCTCAATAAAGCTTGCCTTG
AGTGCTTCAAGTAGTGTGTGCCCGTCTGTTGTGTGACTCTGGTAACTAGAGATCCCTCAGACCCTTTTAG
TCAGTGTGGAAAATCTCTAGCAGTGGCGCCCGAACAGGGACTTGAAAGCGAAAGGGAAACCAGAGGAGCT
CTCTCGACGCAGGACTCGGCTTGCTGAAGCGCGCACGGCAAGAGGCGAGGGGCGGCGACTGGTGAGTACG
CCAAAAATTTTGACTAGCGGAGGCTAGAAGGAGAGAGATGGGTGCGAGAGCGTCAGTATTAAGCGGGGGA
GAATTAGATCGCGATGGGAAAAAATTCGGTTAAGGCCAGGGGGAAAGAAAAAATATAAATTAAAACATAT
AGTATGGGCAAGCAGGGAGCTAGAACGATTCGCAGTTAATCCTGGCCTGTTAGAAACATCAGAAGGCTGT
AGACAAATACTGGGACAGCTACAACCATCCCTTCAGACAGGATCAGAAGAACTTAGATCATTATATAATA
CAGTAGCAACCCTCTATTGTGTGCATCAAAGGATAGAGATAAAAGACACCAAGGAAGCTTTAGACAAGAT
AGAGGAAGAGCAAAACAAAAGTAAGACCACCGCACAGCAAGCGGCCGCTGATCTTCAGACCTGGAGGAGG
AGATATGAGGGACAATTGGAGAAGTGAATTATATAAATATAAAGTAGTAAAAATTGAACCATTAGGAGTA
GCACCCACCAAGGCAAAGAGAAGAGTGGTGCAGAGAGAAAAAAGAGCAGTGGGAATAGGAGCTTTGTTCC
TTGGGTTCTTGGGAGCAGCAGGAAGCACTATGGGCGCAGCGTCAATGACGCTGACGGTACAGGCCAGACA
ATTATTGTCTGGTATAGTGCAGCAGCAGAACAATTTGCTGAGGGCTATTGAGGCGCAACAGCATCTGTTG
CAACTCACAGTCTGGGGCATCAAGCAGCTCCAGGCAAGAATCCTGGCTGTGGAAAGATACCTAAAGGATC
AACAGCTCCTGGGGATTTGGGGTTGCTCTGGAAAACTCATTTGCACCACTGCTGTGCCTTGGAATGCTAG
TTGGAGTAATAAATCTCTGGAACAGATTTGGAATCACACGACCTGGATGGAGTGGGACAGAGAAATTAAC
AATTACACAAGCTTAATACACTCCTTAATTGAAGAATCGCAAAACCAGCAAGAAAAGAATGAACAAGAAT
TATTGGAATTAGATAAATGGGCAAGTTTGTGGAATTGGTTTAACATAACAAATTGGCTGTGGTATATAAA
ATTATTCATAATGATAGTAGGAGGCTTGGTAGGTTTAAGAATAGTTTTTGCTGTACTTTCTATAGTGAAT
AGAGTTAGGCAGGGATATTCACCATTATCGTTTCAGACCCACCTCCCAACCCCGAGGGGACCCAGAGAGG
GCCTATTTCCCATGATTCCTTCATATTTGCATATACGATACAAGGCTGTTAGAGAGATAATTAGAATTAA
TTTGACTGTAAACACAAAGATATTAGTACAAAATACGTGACGTAGAAAGTAATAATTTCTTGGGTAGTTT
GCAGTTTTAAAATTATGTTTTAAAATGGACTATCATATGCTTACCGTAACTTGAAAGTATTTCGATTTCT
TGGCTTTATATATCTTGTGGAAAGGACGAAACACCGACTTAGGCCGCAAAGTACCTGTTTTAGAGCTAGA
AATAGCAAGTTAAAATAAGGCTAGTCCGTTATCAACTTGAAAAAGTGGCACCGAGTCGGTGCTTTTTTAA
GCTTGGCGTAACTAGATCTTGAGACAAATGGCAGTATTCATCCACAATTTTAAAAGAAAAGGGGGGATTG
GGGGGTACAGTGCAGGGGAAAGAATAGTAGACATAATAGCAACAGACATACAAACTAAAGAATTACAAAA
ACAAATTACAAAAATTCAAAATTTTCGGGTTTATTACAGGGACAGCAGAGATCCACTTTGGCGCCGGCTC
GAGGGGG
Features (pLannotate 1.2.2; 29 found; start..end, strand, type, name):
     14..80      +  CDS            small t antigen (fragment): SV40 (simian virus 40) small t antigen
    106..317     +  promoter       EF-1α core promoter: core promoter for human elongation factor EF-1α
    318..1256    +  intron         EF-1α intron A: intron upstream of the start codon of human EF-1α
   1278..1877    +  CDS            PuroR (fragment): puromycin N-acetyltransferase; pac from Streptomyces; confers resistance to puromycin
   1893..2481    +  misc_feature   WPRE: woodchuck hepatitis virus posttranscriptional regulatory element
   2532..2551    +  misc_feature   cPPT/CTS (fragment): central polypurine tract and central termination sequence of HIV-1
   2553..2786    +  LTR            3' LTR (ΔU3): self-inactivating 3' long terminal repeat (LTR) from HIV-1
   2864..2985    +  polyA_signal   SV40 poly(A) signal: SV40 polyadenylation signal
   3025..3160    +  rep_origin     SV40 ori: SV40 origin of replication
   3181..3199    -  promoter       T7 promoter: promoter for bacteriophage T7 RNA polymerase
   3207..3362    +  CDS            lacZα (fragment): LacZα fragment of β-galactosidase; lacZ fragment
   3367..3795    +  rep_origin     f1 ori (sequence partly withheld): f1 bacteriophage origin of replication; arrow indicates direction of (+) strand synthesis
   3848..3952    +  promoter       AmpR promoter: bla
   3953..4813    +  CDS            AmpR: β-lactamase; bla; confers resistance to ampicillin, carbenicillin, and related antibiotics
   4984..5572    +  rep_origin     ori: high-copy-number ColE1/pMB1/pBR322/pUC origin of replication
   5755..5847    +  CDS            lacI (fragment): lac repressor; lacI; The lac repressor binds to the lac operator to inhibit transcription in E. coli. This inhibition can be relieved by adding lactose or isopropyl-β-D-thiogalactopyranoside (IPTG).
   5860..5881    +  protein_bind   CAP binding site: CAP binding activates transcription in the presence of cAMP. E. coli catabolite activator protein
   5896..5926    +  promoter       lac promoter: promoter for the E. coli lac operon
   5934..5950    +  protein_bind   lac operator: The lac repressor binds to the lac operator to inhibit transcription in E. coli. This inhibition can be relieved by adding lactose or isopropyl-β-D-thiogalactopyranoside (IPTG). lac repressor encoded by lacI
   5995..6013    +  promoter       T3 promoter: promoter for bacteriophage T3 RNA polymerase
   6041..6267    +  promoter       RSV promoter: Rous sarcoma virus enhancer/promoter
   6268..6448    +  LTR            5' LTR (truncated): truncated 5' long terminal repeat (LTR) from HIV-1
   6495..6620    +  misc_feature   HIV-1 Ψ: packaging signal of human immunodeficiency virus type 1
   6604..6967    +  CDS            HIV-1 gag (fragment): gag protein from human immunodeficiency virus 1; gag
   7113..7346    +  misc_feature   RRE: The Rev response element (RRE) of HIV-1 allows for Rev-dependent mRNA export from the nucleus to the cytoplasm.
   7723..7749    +  CDS            Rev (fragment): human immunodeficiency virus 1 (HIV-1) Rev protein; rev; enhances nuclear export of unspliced and incompletely spliced viral mRNAs
   7753..7993    +  promoter       U6 promoter: RNA polymerase III promoter for human U6 snRNA
   8023..8098    +  misc_RNA       gRNA scaffold: guide RNA scaffold for the Streptococcus pyogenes CRISPR/Cas9 system
   8154..8271    +  misc_feature   cPPT/CTS: central polypurine tract and central termination sequence of HIV-1
