[The description below was written by a language model from this plasmid's Addgene catalogue record and pLannotate feature annotations shown in this document.]
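Description:
FASTKD5 gRNA (BRDN0001147085) is a third-generation lentiviral single-guide RNA plasmid built on the lentiGuide-Puro backbone and designed to target human FASTKD5 for CRISPR-Cas9 knockout. It is propagated in E. coli as a high-copy plasmid through a ColE1/pUC-type origin with ampicillin selection (AmpR with its own promoter). The backbone also carries an f1 origin, an SV40 origin and poly(A) signal, and remnants of lac and T7/T3 cloning elements.

The lentiviral transfer cassette begins with an RSV promoter fused to a truncated HIV-1 5' LTR, which makes genomic RNA production in packaging cells independent of Tat. This is followed by the Ψ packaging signal with adjoining gag sequence and the Rev response element for Rev-dependent nuclear export. A central polypurine tract (cPPT/CTS), which aids nuclear import of the viral genome, lies downstream of the guide cassette. The cassette ends in a ΔU3 self-inactivating 3' LTR, which disables LTR promoter activity after integration.

Within this frame, a human U6 RNA polymerase III promoter drives the 20-nt FASTKD5-specific spacer joined to the Streptococcus pyogenes gRNA scaffold. A separate EF-1α promoter with its first intron expresses puromycin N-acetyltransferase, and a WPRE enhances transcript expression, so transduced mammalian cells can be selected with puromycin.

The plasmid does not encode Cas9, so it must be used with a separate Cas9 lentivector or in cells that already express Cas9. The guide was designed against the FASTKD5 RefSeq transcript and belongs to a human kinome gRNA collection made with optimized sgRNA design rules. It is suited to individual gene knockout or validation of screening hits.
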