Addgene plasmid #77621: FASTKD5 gRNA (BRDN0001147085)
Purpose: 3rd generation lentiviral gRNA plasmid targeting human FASTKD5
Depositing lab: John Doench & David Root. Depositing organization: Broad Institute. Publication: Optimized sgRNA design to maximize activity and minimize off-target effects of CRISPR-Cas9. Doench JG, Fusi N, Sullender M, Hegde M, Vaimberg EW, Donovan KF, Smith I, Tothova Z, Wilen C, Orchard R, Virgin HW, Listgarten J, Root DE. Nat Biotechnol. 2016 Jan 18. doi: 10.1038/nbt.3437. PubMed 26780180.
Backbone
  Vector backbone: lentiGuide-Puro
  Backbone manufacturer: Zhang Lab (Addgene plasmid # 52963)
  Vector type: Mammalian Expression, Lentiviral, CRISPR
  Selectable markers: Puromycin
Growth in bacteria
  Bacterial resistance: Ampicillin, 100 μg/mL
  Growth temperature: 37°C
  Growth strain: DH5alpha
  Copy number: High Copy
Gene/Insert
  Gene/Insert name: FASTKD5 (alt names: FASTKD5; NM_021826.4)
  gRNA/shRNA sequence: ACTTAGGCCGCAAAGTACCT
  Species: H. sapiens (human)
  Entrez Gene: FASTKD5 (a.k.a. dJ1187M17.5)
  Promoter: hU6
  Cloning method: Unknown
  Sequencing primers: 5′ U6-F; 3′ pS2-R
Terms and licenses: Academic/Nonprofit Terms; Industry Terms: Not Available to Industry
Depositor comments: The gRNA was designed to target the following Genbank reference sequence(s): NM_021826.4. Note that this plasmid does NOT contain Cas9. It should be used in conjunction with lentiCas9-Blast (Addgene #52962) or otherwise with cell lines already expressing Cas9. Browse the full kinome gRNA library at http://www.addgene.org/pooled-library/broadgpp-human-kinome/ or visit http://www.broadinstitute.org/rnai/public/ for detailed protocols and information.
How to cite: FASTKD5 gRNA (BRDN0001147085) was a gift from John Doench & David Root (Addgene plasmid # 77621 ; http://n2t.net/addgene:77621 ; RRID:Addgene_77621)
