>Addgene plasmid #77621 | FASTKD5 gRNA (BRDN0001147085) | depositor partial sequence | sequence record 145081 | Target Sequence
ACTTAGGCCGCAAAGTACCT
