>Addgene plasmid #77621 | FASTKD5 gRNA (BRDN0001147085) | addgene partial sequence | sequence record 188117 | hU6-F
TAGAAAGTAATAATTTCTTGGGTAGTTTGCAGTTTTAAAATTATGTTTTAAAATGGACTATCATATGCTT
ACCGTAACTTGAAAGTATTTCGATTTCTTGGCTTTATATATCTTGTGGAAAGGACGAAACACCGACTTAG
GCCGCAAAGTACCTGTTTTAGAGCTAGAAATAGCAAGTTAAAATAAGGCTAGTCCGTTATCAACTTGAAA
AAGTGGCACCGAGTCGGTGCTTTTTTAAGCTTGGCGTAACTAGATCTTGAGACAAATGGCAGTATTCATC
CACAATTTTAAAAGAAAAGGGGGGATTGGGGGGTACAGTGCAGGGGAAAGAATAGTAGACATAATAGCAA
CAGACATACAAACTAAAGAATTACAAAAACAAATTACAAAAATTCAAAATTTTCGGGTTTATTACAGGGA
CAGCAGAGATCCACTTTGGCGCCGGCTCGAGGGGGCCCGGGTGCAAAGATGGATAAAGTTTTAAACAGAG
AGGAATCTTTGCAGCTAATGGACCTTCTAGGTCTTGAAAGGAGTGGGAATTGGCTCCGGTGCCCGTCAGT
GGGCAGAGCG
